Addgene plasmid #160502: pCDH-hSyn-NCreIntN-T2A-mTagBFP2
Purpose: Expresses NCreIntN in neurons in split intein-mediated split-Cre recombinase applications
Depositing lab: Shawn Je. Depositing organization: Duke-NUS Medical School. Publication: Neural circuit analysis using a novel intersectional split intein-mediated split-Cre recombinase system. Khoo ATT, Kim PJ, Kim HM, Je HS. Mol Brain. 2020 Jul 2;13(1):101. doi: 10.1186/s13041-020-00640-2. PubMed 32616061.
Backbone
  Vector backbone: pCDH
  Backbone manufacturer: System Biosciences
  Backbone size w/o insert (bp): 8550
  Total vector size (bp): 9107
  Vector type: Mammalian Expression, Lentiviral, Cre/Lox
Growth in bacteria
  Bacterial resistance: Ampicillin, 100 μg/mL
  Growth temperature: 37°C
  Growth strain: NEB Stable
  Copy number: Unknown
Gene/Insert
  Gene/Insert name: NCreIntN
  Species: Synthetic
  Insert size (bp): 555
  Promoter: hSyn
  Tag / fusion protein: mTagBFP2
  Cloning method: Gibson Cloning
  Sequencing primers: 5′ ATTACGCAGGTTCTGGTTCC; 3′ TCCCTGAACATGTCCATCAG
Terms and licenses: Academic/Nonprofit Terms; Industry Terms: Not Available to Industry
How to cite: pCDH-hSyn-NCreIntN-T2A-mTagBFP2 was a gift from Shawn Je (Addgene plasmid # 160502 ; http://n2t.net/addgene:160502 ; RRID:Addgene_160502)
