[The description below was written by a language model from this plasmid's Addgene catalogue record and pLannotate feature annotations shown in this document.]
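Description:
pCDH-hSyn-NCreIntN-T2A-mTagBFP2 is a third-generation-style HIV-1 lentiviral transfer plasmid built on the pCDH backbone for neuron-restricted expression of one half of a split-intein, split-Cre recombinase system. It is propagated in E. coli through a high-copy ColE1/pUC-type origin with ampicillin resistance. The viral portion has an RSV promoter driving a truncated 5' LTR, followed by the Ψ packaging signal, RRE for Rev-dependent export of the genomic RNA, and the cPPT/CTS. Downstream of the cassette lie a WPRE to enhance transcript expression, a truncated 3' LTR, and an SV40 poly(A) signal and SV40 origin. Only a short remnant of a puromycin resistance gene is annotated, so no functional mammalian selection marker is evident.

The payload is driven by the human synapsin I promoter, which confers neuron-specific expression. It encodes an N-terminal fragment of Cre recombinase, preceded by a partial match to an HA epitope, fused to the N-terminal half of the Synechocystis DnaE split intein (NCreIntN). By its name, the construct links this to the blue fluorescent protein mTagBFP2 through a self-cleaving T2A peptide, although the T2A is not itself annotated. BFP would therefore mark expressing cells as a separate protein. The N-terminal Cre fragment is expected to be inactive on its own. When a cell also expresses the complementary C-terminal intein–Cre partner, which is not part of this plasmid, intein trans-splicing should rejoin the halves into functional Cre that acts on loxP sites. This allows intersectional genetic targeting of neurons for circuit analysis.

The catalogue lists a total size of 9,107 bp, whereas the sequenced record behind the feature table is 7,735 nt. The record does not explain this discrepancy.
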