Features (pLannotate 1.2.2; 28 found; start..end, strand, type, name):
      1..181     +  LTR            5' LTR (truncated): truncated 5' long terminal repeat (LTR) from HIV-1
    228..353     +  misc_feature   HIV-1 Ψ: packaging signal of human immunodeficiency virus type 1
    337..675     +  CDS            HIV-1 gag (fragment): gag protein from human immunodeficiency virus 1; gag
    846..1079    +  misc_feature   RRE: The Rev response element (RRE) of HIV-1 allows for Rev-dependent mRNA export from the nucleus to the cytoplasm.
   1456..1556    +  CDS            Rev (fragment): human immunodeficiency virus 1 (HIV-1) Rev protein; rev; enhances nuclear export of unspliced and incompletely spliced viral mRNAs
   1575..1691    +  misc_feature   cPPT/CTS: central polypurine tract and central termination sequence of HIV-1
   1730..2177    +  promoter       hSyn promoter: human synapsin I promoter; confers neuron-specific expression (Kügler et al., 2003)
   2223..2248    +  CDS            3xHA (fragment): three tandem HA epitope tags
   2259..2432    +  CDS            Cre (fragment): site-specific recombinase Cre is a site-specific recombinase from bacteriophage P1. Recombination occurs at loxP sequences.
   2448..2747    +  CDS            dnaE-N (fragment): DPO3A_SYNY3 - Experimental evidence at protein level: Swiss-Prot protein existence level 1. DNA polymerase III is a complex, multichain enzyme responsible for most of the replicative synthesis in bacteria. This DNA polymerase also exhibits 3' to 5' exonuclease activity. The alpha chain is the DNA polymerase (By similarity). From Synechocystis sp. (strain PCC 6803 / Kazusa).
   2823..3533    +  CDS            mTagBFP2: mTagBFP2 is a basic (constitutively fluorescent) blue fluorescent protein published in 2011, derived from Entacmaea quadricolor. It is reported to be a very rapidly-maturing monomer with very low acid sensitivity.
   3548..3581    +  CDS            PuroR (fragment): puromycin N-acetyltransferase; pac from Streptomyces alboniger; confers resistance to puromycin
   3582..4170    +  misc_feature   WPRE: woodchuck hepatitis virus posttranscriptional regulatory element
   4165..4272    +  CDS            nef (fragment): NEF_SIVS4 - Experimental evidence at protein level: Swiss-Prot protein existence level 1. Interferes with TCR signaling from the cell membrane. Interacts with CD247/TCRZ (TCR zeta chain) and exert potent down- regulation of cell surface TCR/CD3 complexes. From Simian immunodeficiency virus (isolate F236/smH4) (SIV-sm) (Simian immunodeficiency virus sooty mangabey monkey).
   4297..4477    +  LTR            5' LTR (truncated): truncated 5' long terminal repeat (LTR) from HIV-1
   4549..4670    +  polyA_signal   SV40 poly(A) signal: SV40 polyadenylation signal
   4710..4845    +  rep_origin     SV40 ori: SV40 origin of replication
   4902..4918    -  protein_bind   lac operator: The lac repressor binds to the lac operator to inhibit transcription in E. coli. This inhibition can be relieved by adding lactose or isopropyl-β-D-thiogalactopyranoside (IPTG). lac repressor encoded by lacI
   4926..4956    -  promoter       lac promoter: promoter for the E. coli lac operon
   4971..4992    -  protein_bind   CAP binding site: CAP binding activates transcription in the presence of cAMP. E. coli catabolite activator protein
   5005..5097    -  CDS            lacI (fragment): lac repressor; lacI; The lac repressor binds to the lac operator to inhibit transcription in E. coli. This inhibition can be relieved by adding lactose or isopropyl-β-D-thiogalactopyranoside (IPTG).
   5280..5868    -  rep_origin     ori: high-copy-number ColE1/pMB1/pBR322/pUC origin of replication
   6039..6899    -  CDS            AmpR: β-lactamase; bla; confers resistance to ampicillin, carbenicillin, and related antibiotics
   6900..7004    -  promoter       AmpR promoter: bla
   7099..7134    +  CDS            rop (fragment): Rop protein, which maintains plasmids at low copy number; rop
   7236..7335    +  misc_feature   bom (fragment): basis of mobility region from pBR322
   7341..7495    -  CDS            lacZα (fragment): LacZα fragment of β-galactosidase; lacZ fragment
   7509..7735    +  promoter       RSV promoter: Rous sarcoma virus enhancer/promoter
>Addgene plasmid #160502 | pCDH-hSyn-NCreIntN-T2A-mTagBFP2 | addgene full sequence | sequence record 319335 | Addgene NGS Result
GGGTCTCTCTGGTTAGACCAGATCTGAGCCTGGGAGCTCTCTGGCTAACTAGGGAACCCACTGCTTAAGC
CTCAATAAAGCTTGCCTTGAGTGCTTCAAGTAGTGTGTGCCCGTCTGTTGTGTGACTCTGGTAACTAGAG
ATCCCTCAGACCCTTTTAGTCAGTGTGGAAAATCTCTAGCAGTGGCGCCCGAACAGGGACTTGAAAGCGA
AAGGGAAACCAGAGGAGCTCTCTCGACGCAGGACTCGGCTTGCTGAAGCGCGCACGGCAAGAGGCGAGGG
GCGGCGACTGGTGAGTACGCCAAAAATTTTGACTAGCGGAGGCTAGAAGGAGAGAGATGGGTGCGAGAGC
GTCAGTATTAAGCGGGGGAGAATTAGATCGCGATGGGAAAAAATTCGGTTAAGGCCAGGGGGAAAGAAAA
AATATAAATTAAAACATATAGTATGGGCAAGCAGGGAGCTAGAACGATTCGCAGTTAATCCTGGCCTGTT
AGAAACATCAGAAGGCTGTAGACAAATACTGGGACAGCTACAACCATCCCTTCAGACAGGATCAGAAGAA
CTTAGATCATTATATAATACAGTAGCAACCCTCTATTGTGTGCATCAAAGGATAGAGATAAAAGACACCA
AGGAAGCTTTAGACAAGATAGAGGAAGAGCAAAACAAAAGTAAGACCACCGCACAGCAAGCGGCCACTGA
TCTTCAGACCTGGAGGAGGAGATATGAGGGACAATTGGAGAAGTGAATTATATAAATATAAAGTAGTAAA
AATTGAACCATTAGGAGTAGCACCCACCAAGGCAAAGAGAAGAGTGGTGCAGAGAGAAAAAAGAGCAGTG
GGAATAGGAGCTTTGTTCCTTGGGTTCTTGGGAGCAGCAGGAAGCACTATGGGCGCAGCGTCAATGACGC
TGACGGTACAGGCCAGACAATTATTGTCTGGTATAGTGCAGCAGCAGAACAATTTGCTGAGGGCTATTGA
GGCGCAACAGCATCTGTTGCAACTCACAGTCTGGGGCATCAAGCAGCTCCAGGCAAGAATCCTGGCTGTG
GAAAGATACCTAAAGGATCAACAGCTCCTGGGGATTTGGGGTTGCTCTGGAAAACTCATTTGCACCACTG
CTGTGCCTTGGAATGCTAGTTGGAGTAATAAATCTCTGGAACAGATTTGGAATCACACGACCTGGATGGA
GTGGGACAGAGAAATTAACAATTACACAAGCTTAATACACTCCTTAATTGAAGAATCGCAAAACCAGCAA
GAAAAGAATGAACAAGAATTATTGGAATTAGATAAATGGGCAAGTTTGTGGAATTGGTTTAACATAACAA
ATTGGCTGTGGTATATAAAATTATTCATAATGATAGTAGGAGGCTTGGTAGGTTTAAGAATAGTTTTTGC
TGTACTTTCTATAGTGAATAGAGTTAGGCAGGGATATTCACCATTATCGTTTCAGACCCACCTCCCAACC
CCGAGGGGACCCGACAGGCCCGAAGGAATAGAAGAAGAAGGTGGAGAGAGAGACAGAGACAGATCCATTC
GATTAGTGAACGGATCTCGACGGTATCGGTTAACTTTTAAAAGAAAAGGGGGGATTGGGGGGTACAGTGC
AGGGGAAAGAATAGTAGACATAATAGCAACAGACATACAAACTAAAGAATTACAAAAACAAATTACAAAA
TTCAAAATTTTATCGATATCGATCTAGACTGCAGAGGGCCCTGCGTATGAGTGCAAGTGGGTTTTAGGAC
CAGGATGAGGCGGGGTGGGGGTGCCTACCTGACGACCGACCCCGACCCACTGGACAAGCACCCAACCCCC
ATTCCCCAAATTGCGCATCCCCTATCAGAGAGGGGGAGGGGAAACAGGATGCGGCGAGGCGCGTGCGCAC
TGCCAGCTTCAGCACCGCGGACAGTGCCTTCGCCCCCGCCTGGCGGCGCGCGCCACCGCCGCCTCAGCAC
TGAAGGCGCGCTGACGTCACTCGCCGGTCCCCCGCAAACTCCCCTTCCCGGCCACCTTGGTCGCGTCCGC
GCCGCCGCCGGCCCAGCCGGACCGCACCACGCGAGGCGCGAGATAGGGGGGCACGGGCGCGACCATCTGC
GCTGCGGCGCCGGCGACTCAGCGCTGCCTCAGTCTGCGGTGGGCAGCGGAGGAGTCGTGTCGTGCCTGAG
AGCGCAGTCGAGAAGCGGCCGCGCCACCATGCCCAAGAAGAAGCGGAAGGTGTACCCATACGATGTTCCA
GATTACGCAGGTTCTGGTTCCAATTTACTGACCGTACACCAAAATTTGCCTGCATTACCGGTCGATGCAA
CGAGTGATGAGGTTCGCAAGAACCTGATGGACATGTTCAGGGATCGCCAGGCGTTTTCTGAGCATACCTG
GAAAATGCTTCTGTCCGTTTGCCGGTCGTGGGCGGCATGGTGCAAGTTGAATGAATTCCTTAAGGGGTGT
TTAAGCTATGAAACGGAAATATTGACAGTAGAATATGGATCATTACCGATTGGTAAAATTGTAGAAAAGC
GCATCGAATGTACTGTTTATAGTGTTGATAATAATGGAAATATTTATACACAACCTGTAGCACAATGGCA
CGATCGCGGAGAACAAGAGGTGTTTGAGTATTGTTTGGAAGATGGTTCATTGATTCGGGCAACAAAAGAC
CATAAGTTTATGACTGTTGATGGTCAAATGTTGCCAATTGATGAAATATTTGAACGTGAATTGGATTTGA
TGCGGGTTGATAATTTGCCGAATTATGCTAGCGAGGGCAGAGGAAGTCTTCTAACATGCGGTGACGTGGA
GGAGAATCCCGGCCCTGGATCCATGGTGTCTAAGGGCGAAGAGCTGATTAAGGAGAACATGCACATGAAG
CTGTACATGGAGGGCACCGTGGACAACCATCACTTCAAGTGCACATCCGAGGGCGAAGGCAAGCCCTACG
AGGGCACCCAGACCATGAGAATCAAGGTGGTCGAGGGCGGCCCTCTCCCCTTCGCCTTCGACATCCTGGC
TACTAGCTTCCTCTACGGCAGCAAGACCTTCATCAACCACACCCAGGGCATCCCCGACTTCTTCAAGCAG
TCCTTCCCTGAGGGCTTCACATGGGAGAGAGTCACCACATACGAAGACGGGGGCGTGCTGACCGCTACCC
AGGACACCAGCCTCCAGGACGGCTGCCTCATCTACAACGTCAAGATCAGAGGGGTGAACTTCACATCCAA
CGGCCCTGTGATGCAGAAGAAAACACTCGGCTGGGAGGCCTTCACCGAGACGCTGTACCCCGCTGACGGC
GGCCTGGAAGGCAGAAACGACATGGCCCTGAAGCTCGTGGGCGGGAGCCATCTGATCGCAAACGCCAAGA
CCACATATAGATCCAAGAAACCCGCTAAGAACCTCAAGATGCCTGGCGTCTACTATGTGGACTACAGACT
GGAAAGAATCAAGGAGGCCAACAACGAGACCTACGTCGAGCAGCACGAGGTGGCAGTGGCCAGATACTGC
GACCTCCCTAGCAAACTGGGGCACAAGCTTAATCACTAGGGCGCGCCCACCTGGTGCATGACCCGCAAGC
CCGGTGCCTGAAATCAACCTCTGGATTACAAAATTTGTGAAAGATTGACTGGTATTCTTAACTATGTTGC
TCCTTTTACGCTATGTGGATACGCTGCTTTAATGCCTTTGTATCATGCTATTGCTTCCCGTATGGCTTTC
ATTTTCTCCTCCTTGTATAAATCCTGGTTGCTGTCTCTTTATGAGGAGTTGTGGCCCGTTGTCAGGCAAC
GTGGCGTGGTGTGCACTGTGTTTGCTGACGCAACCCCCACTGGTTGGGGCATTGCCACCACCTGTCAGCT
CCTTTCCGGGACTTTCGCTTTCCCCCTCCCTATTGCCACGGCGGAACTCATCGCCGCCTGCCTTGCCCGC
TGCTGGACAGGGGCTCGGCTGTTGGGCACTGACAATTCCGTGGTGTTGTCGGGGAAATCATCGTCCTTTC
CTTGGCTGCTCGCCTGTGTTGCCACCTGGATTCTGCGCGGGACGTCCTTCTGCTACGTCCCTTCGGCCCT
CAATCCAGCGGACCTTCCTTCCCGCGGCCTGCTGCCGGCTCTGCGGCCTCTTCCGCGTCTCCGCCTTCGC
CCTCAGACGAGTCGGATCTCCCTTTGGGCCGCCTCCCCGCCTGGTACCTTTAAGACCAATGACTTACAAG
GCAGCTGTAGATCTTAGCCACTTTTTAAAAGAAAAGGGGGGACTGGAAGGGCTAATTCACTCCCAACGAA
GATAAGATCTGCTTTTTGCTTGTACTGGGTCTCTCTGGTTAGACCAGATCTGAGCCTGGGAGCTCTCTGG
CTAACTAGGGAACCCACTGCTTAAGCCTCAATAAAGCTTGCCTTGAGTGCTTCAAGTAGTGTGTGCCCGT
CTGTTGTGTGACTCTGGTAACTAGAGATCCCTCAGACCCTTTTAGTCAGTGTGGAAAATCTCTAGCAGTA
GTAGTTCATGTCATCTTATTATTCAGTATTTATAACTTGCAAAGAAATGAATATCAGAGAGTGAGAGGAA
CTTGTTTATTGCAGCTTATAATGGTTACAAATAAAGCAATAGCATCACAAATTTCACAAATAAAGCATTT
TTTTCACTGCATTCTAGTTGTGGTTTGTCCAAACTCATCAATGTATCTTATCATGTCTGGCTCTAGCTAT
CCCGCCCCTAACTCCGCCCATCCCGCCCCTAACTCCGCCCAGTTCCGCCCATTCTCCGCCCCATGGCTGA
CTAATTTTTTTTATTTATGCAGAGGCCGAGGCCGCCTCGGCCTCTGAGCTATTCCAGAAGTAGTGAGGAG
GCTTTTTTGGAGGCCTAGACTTTTGCAGAGACCAAATTCGTAATCATGTCATAGCTGTTTCCTGTGTGAA
ATTGTTATCCGCTCACAATTCCACACAACATACGAGCCGGAAGCATAAAGTGTAAAGCCTGGGGTGCCTA
ATGAGTGAGCTAACTCACATTAATTGCGTTGCGCTCACTGCCCGCTTTCCAGTCGGGAAACCTGTCGTGC
CAGCTGCATTAATGAATCGGCCAACGCGCGGGGAGAGGCGGTTTGCGTATTGGGCGCTCTTCCGCTTCCT
CGCTCACTGACTCGCTGCGCTCGGTCGTTCGGCTGCGGCGAGCGGTATCAGCTCACTCAAAGGCGGTAAT
ACGGTTATCCACAGAATCAGGGGATAACGCAGGAAAGAACATGTGAGCAAAAGGCCAGCAAAAGGCCAGG
AACCGTAAAAAGGCCGCGTTGCTGGCGTTTTTCCATAGGCTCCGCCCCCCTGACGAGCATCACAAAAATC
GACGCTCAAGTCAGAGGTGGCGAAACCCGACAGGACTATAAAGATACCAGGCGTTTCCCCCTGGAAGCTC
CCTCGTGCGCTCTCCTGTTCCGACCCTGCCGCTTACCGGATACCTGTCCGCCTTTCTCCCTTCGGGAAGC
GTGGCGCTTTCTCATAGCTCACGCTGTAGGTATCTCAGTTCGGTGTAGGTCGTTCGCTCCAAGCTGGGCT
GTGTGCACGAACCCCCCGTTCAGCCCGACCGCTGCGCCTTATCCGGTAACTATCGTCTTGAGTCCAACCC
GGTAAGACACGACTTATCGCCACTGGCAGCAGCCACTGGTAACAGGATTAGCAGAGCGAGGTATGTAGGC
GGTGCTACAGAGTTCTTGAAGTGGTGGCCTAACTACGGCTACACTAGAAGAACAGTATTTGGTATCTGCG
CTCTGCTGAAGCCAGTTACCTTCGGAAAAAGAGTTGGTAGCTCTTGATCCGGCAAACAAACCACCGCTGG
TAGCGGTGGTTTTTTTGTTTGCAAGCAGCAGATTACGCGCAGAAAAAAAGGATCTCAAGAAGATCCTTTG
ATCTTTTCTACGGGGTCTGACGCTCAGTGGAACGAAAACTCACGTTAAGGGATTTTGGTCATGAGATTAT
CAAAAAGGATCTTCACCTAGATCCTTTTAAATTAAAAATGAAGTTTTAAATCAATCTAAAGTATATATGA
GTAAACTTGGTCTGACAGTTACCAATGCTTAATCAGTGAGGCACCTATCTCAGCGATCTGTCTATTTCGT
TCATCCATAGTTGCCTGACTCCCCGTCGTGTAGATAACTACGATACGGGAGGGCTTACCATCTGGCCCCA
GTGCTGCAATGATACCGCGAGACCCACGCTCACCGGCTCCAGATTTATCAGCAATAAACCAGCCAGCCGG
AAGGGCCGAGCGCAGAAGTGGTCCTGCAACTTTATCCGCCTCCATCCAGTCTATTAATTGTTGCCGGGAA
GCTAGAGTAAGTAGTTCGCCAGTTAATAGTTTGCGCAACGTTGTTGCCATTGCTACAGGCATCGTGGTGT
CACGCTCGTCGTTTGGTATGGCTTCATTCAGCTCCGGTTCCCAACGATCAAGGCGAGTTACATGATCCCC
CATGTTGTGCAAAAAAGCGGTTAGCTCCTTCGGTCCTCCGATCGTTGTCAGAAGTAAGTTGGCCGCAGTG
TTATCACTCATGGTTATGGCAGCACTGCATAATTCTCTTACTGTCATGCCATCCGTAAGATGCTTTTCTG
TGACTGGTGAGTACTCAACCAAGTCATTCTGAGAATAGTGTATGCGGCGACCGAGTTGCTCTTGCCCGGC
GTCAATACGGGATAATACCGCGCCACATAGCAGAACTTTAAAAGTGCTCATCATTGGAAAACGTTCTTCG
GGGCGAAAACTCTCAAGGATCTTACCGCTGTTGAGATCCAGTTCGATGTAACCCACTCGTGCACCCAACT
GATCTTCAGCATCTTTTACTTTCACCAGCGTTTCTGGGTGAGCAAAAACAGGAAGGCAAAATGCCGCAAA
AAAGGGAATAAGGGCGACACGGAAATGTTGAATACTCATACTCTTCCTTTTTCAATATTATTGAAGCATT
TATCAGGGTTATTGTCTCATGAGCGGATACATATTTGAATGTATTTAGAAAAATAAACAAATAGGGGTTC
CGCGCACATTTCCCCGAAAAGTGCCACCTGACGTCTAAGAAACCATTATTATCATGACATTAACCTATAA
AAATAGGCGTATCACGAGGCCCTTTCGTCTCGCGCGTTTCGGTGATGACGGTGAAAACCTCTGACACATG
CAGCTCCCGGAGACGGTCACAGCTTGTCTGTAAGCGGATGCCGGGAGCAGACAAGCCCGTCAGGGCGCGT
CAGCGGGTGTTGGCGGGTGTCGGGGCTGGCTTAACTATGCGGCATCAGAGCAGATTGTACTGAGAGTGCA
CCATATGCGGTGTGAAATACCGCACAGATGCGTAAGGAGAAAATACCGCATCAGGCGCCATTCGCCATTC
AGGCTGCGCAACTGTTGGGAAGGGCGATCGGTGCGGGCCTCTTCGCTATTACGCCAGCTGGCGAAAGGGG
GATGTGCTGCAAGGCGATTAAGTTGGGTAACGCCAGGGTTTTCCCAGTCACGACGTTGTAAAACGACGGC
CAGTGCCAAGCTGACGCGTGTAGTCTTATGCAATACTCTTGTAGTCTTGCAACATGGTAACGATGAGTTA
GCAACATGCCTTACAAGGAGAGAAAAAGCACCGTGCATGCCGATTGGTGGAAGTAAGGTGGTACGATCGT
GCCTTATTAGGAAGGCAACAGACGGGTCTGACATGGATTGGACGAACCACTGAATTGCCGCATTGCAGAG
ATATTGTATTTAAGTGCCTAGCTCGATACATAAAC
